>Addgene plasmid #19757 | Orai1 CFP | addgene full sequence | sequence record 129653 | Addgene NGS results
CATGCATTAGTTATTAATAGTAATCAATTACGGGGTCATTAGTTCATAGCCCATATATGGAGTTCCGCGT
TACATAACTTACGGTAAATGGCCCGCCTGGCTGACCGCCCAACGACCCCCGCCCATTGACGTCAATAATG
ACGTATGTTCCCATAGTAACGCCAATAGGGACTTTCCATTGACGTCAATGGGTGGAGTATTTACGGTAAA
CTGCCCACTTGGCAGTACATCAAGTGTATCATATGCCAAGTACGCCCCCTATTGACGTCAATGACGGTAA
ATGGCCCGCCTGGCATTATGCCCAGTACATGACCTTATGGGACTTTCCTACTTGGCAGTACATCTACGTA
TTAGTCATCGCTATTACCATGGTGATGCGGTTTTGGCAGTACATCAATGGGCGTGGATAGCGGTTTGACT
CACGGGGATTTCCAAGTCTCCACCCCATTGACGTCAATGGGAGTTTGTTTTGGCACCAAAATCAACGGGA
CTTTCCAAAATGTCGTAACAACTCCGCCCCATTGACGCAAATGGGCGGTAGGCGTGTACGGTGGGAGGTC
TATATAAGCAGAGCTGGTTTAGTGAACCGTCAGATCCGCTAGCGCTACCGGACTCAGATCTCGAGATGCA
TCCGGAGCCCGCCCCGCCCCCGAGCCGTAGCAGTCCCGAGCTTCCCCCAAGCGGCGGCAGCACCACCAGC
GGCAGCCGCCGGAGCCGCCGCCGCAGCGGGGACGGGGAGCCCCCGGGGGCCCCGCCACCGCCGCCGTCCG
CCGTCACCTACCCGGACTGGATCGGCCAGAGTTACTCCGAGGTGATGAGCCTCAACGAGCACTCCATGCA
GGCGCTGTCCTGGCGCAAGCTCTACTTGAGCCGCGCCAAGCTTAAAGCCTCCAGCCGGACCTCGGCTCTG
CTCTCCGGCTTCGCCATGGTGGCAATGGTGGAGGTGCAGCTGGACGCTGACCACGACTACCCACCGGGGC
TGCTCATCGCCTTCAGTGCCTGCACCACAGTGCTGGTGGCTGTGCACCTGTTTGCGCTCATGATCAGCAC
CTGCATCCTGCCCAACATCGAGGCGGTGAGCAACGTGCACAATCTCAACTCGGTCAAGGAGTCCCCCCAT
GAGCGCATGCACCGCCACATCGAGCTGGCCTGGGCCTTCTCCACCGTCATTGGCACGCTGCTCTTCCTAG
CTGAGGTGGTGCTGCTCTGCTGGGTCAAGTTCTTGCCCCTCAAGAAGCAGCCAGGCCAGCCAAGGCCCAC
CAGCAAGCCCCCCGCCAGTGGCGCAGCAGCCAACGTCAGCACCAGCGGCATCACCCCGGGCCAGGCAGCT
GCCATCGCCTCGACCACCATCATGGTGCCCTTCGGCCTGATCTTTATCGTCTTCGCCGTCCACTTCTACC
GCTCACTGGTTAGCCATAAGACCGACCGACAGTTCCAGGAGCTCAACGAGCTGGCGGAGTTTGCCCGCTT
ACAGGACCAGCTGGACCACAGAGGGGACCACCCCCTGACGCCCGGCAGCCACTATGCCCGAATTCTGCAG
TCGACGGTACCGCGGGCCCGGGATCCACCGGTCGCCACCATGGTGAGCAAGGGCGAGGAGCTGTTCACCG
GGGTGGTGCCCATCCTGGTCGAGCTGGACGGCGACGTAAACGGCCACAAGTTCAGCGTGTCCGGCGAGGG
CGAGGGCGATGCCACCTACGGCAAGCTGACCCTGAAGTTCATCTGCACCACCGGCAAGCTGCCCGTGCCC
TGGCCCACCCTCGTGACCACCCTGACCTGGGGCGTGCAGTGCTTCAGCCGCTACCCCGACCACATGAAGC
AGCACGACTTCTTCAAGTCCGCCATGCCCGAAGGCTACGTCCAGGAGCGCACCATCTTCTTCAAGGACGA
CGGCAACTACAAGACCCGCGCCGAGGTGAAGTTCGAGGGCGACACCCTGGTGAACCGCATCGAGCTGAAG
GGCATCGACTTCAAGGAGGACGGCAACATCCTGGGGCACAAGCTGGAGTACAACTACATCAGCCACAACG
TCTATATCACCGCCGACAAGCAGAAGAACGGCATCAAGGCCAACTTCAAGATCCGCCACAACATCGAGGA
CGGCAGCGTGCAGCTCGCCGACCACTACCAGCAGAACACCCCCATCGGCGACGGCCCCGTGCTGCTGCCC
GACAACCACTACCTGAGCACCCAGTCCAAGCTGAGCAAAGACCCCAACGAGAAGCGCGATCACATGGTCC
TGCTGGAGTTCGTGACCGCCGCCGGGATCACTCTCGGCATGGACGAGCTGTACAAGTAAAGCGGCCGCGA
CTCTAGATCATAATCAGCCATACCACATTTGTAGAGGTTTTACTTGCTTTAAAAAACCTCCCACACCTCC
CCCTGAACCTGAAACATAAAATGAATGCAATTGTTGTTGTTAACTTGTTTATTGCAGCTTATAATGGTTA
CAAATAAAGCAATAGCATCACAAATTTCACAAATAAAGCATTTTTTTCACTGCATTCTAGTTGTGGTTTG
TCCAAACTCATCAATGTATCTTAAGGCGTAAATTGTAAGCGTTAATATTTTGTTAAAATTCGCGTTAAAT
TTTTGTTAAATCAGCTCATTTTTTAACCAATAGGCCGAAATCGGCAAAATCCCTTATAAATCAAAAGAAT
AGACCGAGATAGGGT
[37 nt withheld, positions 2676-2712]
AAAGAACGTGGACTCCAACGTCAAAGG
[49 nt withheld, positions 2740-2788]
T
[91 nt withheld, positions 2790-2880]
G
[124 nt withheld, positions 2882-3005]
CAGGTGGCACTTTTCGGGGAAATGTGCGCGGAACCCCTATTTGTTTATTTTTCTAAATACATTCAAATAT
GTATCCGCTCATGAGACAATAACCCTGATAAATGCTTCAATAATATTGAAAAAGGAAGAGTCCTGAGGCG
GAAAGAACCAGCTGTGGAATGTGTGTCAGTTAGGGTGTGGAAAGTCCCCAGGCTCCCCAGCAGGCAGAAG
TATGCAAAGCATGCATCTCAATTAGTCAGCAACCAGGTGTGGAAAGTCCCCAGGCTCCCCAGCAGGCAGA
AGTATGCAAAGCATGCATCTCAATTAGTCAGCAACCATAGTCCCGCCCCTAACTCCGCCCATCCCGCCCC
TAACTCCGCCCAGTTCCGCCCATTCTCCGCCCCATGGCTGACTAATTTTTTTTATTTATGCAGAGGCCGA
GGCCGCCTCGGCCTCTGAGCTATTCCAGAAGTAGTGAGGAGGCTTTTTTGGAGGCCTAGGCTTTTGCAAA
GATCGATCAAGAGACAGGATGAGGATCGTTTCGCATGATTGAACAAGATGGATTGCACGCAGGTTCTCCG
GCCGCTTGGGTGGAGAGGCTATTCGGCTATGACTGGGCACAACAGACAATCGGCTGCTCTGATGCCGCCG
TGTTCCGGCTGTCAGCGCAGGGGCGCCCGGTTCTTTTTGTCAAGACCGACCTGTCCGGTGCCCTGAATGA
ACTGCAAGACGAGGCAGCGCGGCTATCGTGGCTGGCCACGACGGGCGTTCCTTGCGCAGCTGTGCTCGAC
GTTGTCACTGAAGCGGGAAGGGACTGGCTGCTATTGGGCGAAGTGCCGGGGCAGGATCTCCTGTCATCTC
ACCTTGCTCCTGCCGAGAAAGTATCCATCATGGCTGATGCAATGCGGCGGCTGCATACGCTTGATCCGGC
TACCTGCCCATTCGACCACCAAGCGAAACATCGCATCGAGCGAGCACGTACTCGGATGGAAGCCGGTCTT
GTCGATCAGGATGATCTGGACGAAGAGCATCAGGGGCTCGCGCCAGCCGAACTGTTCGCCAGGCTCAAGG
CGAGCATGCCCGACGGCGAGGATCTCGTCGTGACCCATGGCGATGCCTGCTTGCCGAATATCATGGTGGA
AAATGGCCGCTTTTCTGGATTCATCGACTGTGGCCGGCTGGGTGTGGCGGACCGCTATCAGGACATAGCG
TTGGCTACCCGTGATATTGCTGAAGAGCTTGGCGGCGAATGGGCTGACCGCTTCCTCGTGCTTTACGGTA
TCGCCGCTCCCGATTCGCAGCGCATCGCCTTCTATCGCCTTCTTGACGAGTTCTTCTGAGCGGGACTCTG
GGGTTCGAAATGACCGACCAAGCGACGCCCAACCTGCCATCACGAGATTTCGATTCCACCGCCGCCTTCT
ATGAAAGGTTGGGCTTCGGAATCGTTTTCCGGGACGCCGGCTGGATGATCCTCCAGCGCGGGGATCTCAT
GCTGGAGTTCTTCGCCCACCCTAGGGGGAGGCTAACTGAAACACGGAAGGAGACAATACCGGAAGGAACC
CGCGCTATGACGGCAATAAAAAGACAGAATAAAACGCACGGTGTTGGGTCGTTTGTTCATAAACGCGGGG
TTCGGTCCCAGGGCTGGCACTCTGTCGATACCCCACCGAGACCCCATTGGGGCCAATACGCCCGCGTTTC
TTCCTTTTCCCCACCCCACCCCCCAAGTTCGGGTGAAGGCCCAGGGCTCGCAGCCAACGTCGGGGCGGCA
GGCCCTGCCATAGCCTCAGGTTACTCATATATACTTTAGATTGATTTAAAACTTCATTTTTAATTTAAAA
GGATCTAGGTGAAGATCCTTTTTGATAATCTCATGACCAAAATCCCTTAACGTGAGTTTTCGTTCCACTG
AGCGTCAGACCCCGTAGAAAAGATCAAAGGATCTTCTTGAGATCCTTTTTTTCTGCGCGTAATCTGCTGC
TTGCAAACAAAAAAACCACCGCTACCAGCGGTGGTTTGTTTGCCGGATCAAGAGCTACCAACTCTTTTTC
CGAAGGTAACTGGCTTCAGCAGAGCGCAGATACCAAATACTGTTCTTCTAGTGTAGCCGTAGTTAGGCCA
CCACTTCAAGAACTCTGTAGCACCGCCTACATACCTCGCTCTGCTAATCCTGTTACCAGTGGCTGCTGCC
AGTGGCGATAAGTCGTGTCTTACCGGGTTGGACTCAAGACGATAGTTACCGGATAAGGCGCAGCGGTCGG
GCTGAACGGGGGGTTCGTGCACACAGCCCAGCTTGGAGCGAACGACCTACACCGAACTGAGATACCTACA
GCGTGAGCTATGAGAAAGCGCCACGCTTCCCGAAGGGAGAAAGGCGGACAGGTATCCGGTAAGCGGCAGG
GTCGGAACAGGAGAGCGCACGAGGGAGCTTCCAGGGGGAAACGCCTGGTATCTTTATAGTCCTGTCGGGT
TTCGCCACCTCTGACTTGAGCGTCGATTTTTGTGATGCTCGTCAGGGGGGCGGAGCCTATGGAAAAACGC
CAGCAACGCGGCCTTTTTACGGTTCCTGGCCTTTTGCTGGCCTTTTGCTCACATGTTCTTTCCTGCGTTA
TCCCCTGATTCTGTGGATAACCGTATTACCGC
Features (pLannotate 1.2.2; 16 found; start..end, strand, type, name):
     68..371     +  enhancer       CMV enhancer: human cytomegalovirus immediate early enhancer
    372..575     +  promoter       CMV promoter: human cytomegalovirus (CMV) immediate early promoter
    598..625     +  misc_feature   MCS (fragment): multiple cloning site
    626..1528    +  CDS            ORAI1: CRCM1_HUMAN - Also known as CRACM1, TMEM142A. Experimental evidence at protein level: Swiss-Prot protein existence level 1. Ca(2+) release-activated Ca(2+) (CRAC) channel subunit which mediates Ca(2+) influx following depletion of intracellular Ca(2+) stores and channel activation by the Ca(2+) sensor, STIM1 (PubMed:16582901, PubMed:16645049, PubMed:16733527, PubMed:16766533, PubMed:16807233, PubMed:19249086, PubMed:23307288, PubMed:24351972, PubMed:24591628, PubMed:28219928, PubMed:20354224, PubMed:26956484). CRAC channels are the main pathway for Ca(2+) influx in T-cells and promote the immu
   1529..1566    +  misc_feature   MCS (fragment): multiple cloning site
   1580..2299    +  CDS            mECFP: enhanced CFP with monomerizing A206K mutation (Zacharias et al., 2002) mammalian codon-optimized
   2316..2399    +  CDS            large T antigen (fragment): large T antigen from SV40 (simian virus 40)
   2422..2543    +  polyA_signal   SV40 poly(A) signal: SV40 polyadenylation signal
   2577..3005    -  rep_origin     f1 ori (sequence partly withheld): f1 bacteriophage origin of replication; arrow indicates direction of (+) strand synthesis
   3032..3136    +  promoter       AmpR promoter: bla
   3138..3495    +  promoter       SV40 promoter: SV40 enhancer and early promoter
   3530..4324    +  CDS            NeoR/KanR: aminoglycoside phosphotransferase from Tn5; aph(3')-II (or nptII); confers resistance to neomycin, kanamycin, and G418 (Geneticin®)
   4345..4497    +  CDS            ble (fragment): BLE_KLEPN - Experimental evidence at protein level: Swiss-Prot protein existence level 1. Binding protein with a strong affinity to the bleomycin family of antibiotics. Binds to CL990; an antimitotic-antibiotic compound. From Klebsiella pneumoniae.
   4556..4603    +  polyA_signal   HSV TK poly(A) signal: herpes simplex virus thymidine kinase polyadenylation signal (Cole and Stacy, 1985)
   4694..4710    -  polyA_signal   bGH poly(A) signal (fragment): bovine growth hormone polyadenylation signal
   4932..5520    +  rep_origin     ori: high-copy-number ColE1/pMB1/pBR322/pUC origin of replication
