[The description below was written by a language model from this plasmid's Addgene catalogue record and pLannotate feature annotations shown in this document.]
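Description:
Orai1 CFP is a 5.6 kb mammalian expression plasmid built on the EGFP-N1 backbone, in which the fluorescent protein position is occupied by a cyan variant rather than EGFP. It carries the human ORAI1 coding sequence (also known as CRACM1 or TMEM142A), cloned by restriction enzymes into the multiple cloning site, remnants of which flank the insert. ORAI1 is followed, after a short MCS-derived linker, by the fluorescent protein, placing the tag at the C terminus of ORAI1. The catalogue calls the tag simply CFP, while the sequence annotation identifies it as mECFP, an enhanced CFP carrying the monomerizing A206K mutation. Transcription is driven by the human cytomegalovirus immediate early enhancer and promoter and terminated by the SV40 polyadenylation signal. The small large T antigen fragment annotated just before that signal is most likely part of the SV40-derived terminator region rather than a functional element.

The plasmid replicates at high copy in E. coli from a pUC-type ColE1 origin and also contains an f1 origin for single-stranded DNA production. A single NeoR/KanR (Tn5 aminoglycoside phosphotransferase) gene serves both hosts. A bacterial bla promoter drives it for kanamycin selection, and the SV40 enhancer/early promoter with an HSV TK polyadenylation signal drives it for G418 selection of stably transfected mammalian cells. The short ble and bGH poly(A) fragments appear to be backbone remnants or annotation matches.

ORAI1 is the CRAC channel subunit that mediates calcium influx after depletion of intracellular stores and activation by STIM1, and the associated publication identifies it as an essential pore subunit. The construct suits expression and live-cell visualization of tagged ORAI1, although the record does not spell out specific applications.
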