Addgene plasmid #19757: Orai1 CFP
Depositing lab: Anjana Rao. Depositing organization: Boston Children's Hospital. Publication: Orai1 is an essential pore subunit of the CRAC channel. Prakriya M, Feske S, Gwack Y, Srikanth S, Rao A, Hogan PG. Nature. 2006 Sep 14. 443(7108):230-3. 10.1038/nature05122 PubMed 16921383.
Backbone
  Vector backbone: EGFP-N1
  Vector type: Mammalian Expression
  Selectable markers: Neomycin (select with G418)
Growth in bacteria
  Bacterial resistance: Kanamycin, 50 μg/mL
  Growth temperature: 37°C
  Growth strain: DH5alpha
  Copy number: High Copy
Gene/Insert
  Gene/Insert name: Orai1 (alt name: ORAI calcium release-activated calcium modulator 1)
  Species: H. sapiens (human)
  Entrez Gene: ORAI1 (a.k.a. CRACM1, IMD9, ORAT1, TAM2, TMEM142A)
  Tag / fusion protein: CFP (C terminal on insert)
  Cloning method: Restriction Enzyme
  Sequencing primers: 5′ n/a; 3′ EGFP-N
Terms and licenses: Academic/Nonprofit Terms; Industry Terms: Not Available to Industry
How to cite: Orai1 CFP was a gift from Anjana Rao (Addgene plasmid # 19757 ; http://n2t.net/addgene:19757 ; RRID:Addgene_19757)
