>Addgene plasmid #19757 | Orai1 CFP | addgene partial sequence | sequence record 25405 | 19757 with CMV-F
AGCTGGTTTAGTGAACCGTCAGATCCGCTAGCGCTACCGGACTCAGATCTCGAGATGCATCCGGAGCCCG
CCCCGCCCCCGAGCCGTAGCAGTCCCGAGCTTCCCCCAAGCGGCGGCAGCACCACCAGCGGCAGCCGCCG
GAGCCGCCGCCGCAGCGGGGACGGGGAGCCCCCGGGGGCCCCGCCACCGCCGCCGTCCGCCGTCACCTAC
CCGGACTGGATCGGCCAGAGTTACTCCGAGGTGATGAGCCTCAACGAGCACTCCATGCAGGCGCTGTCCT
GGCGCAAGCTCTACTTGAGCCGCGCCAAGCTTAAAGCCTCCAGCCGGACCTCGGCTCTGCTCTCCGGCTT
CGCCATGGTGGCAATGGTGGAGGTGCAGCTGGACGCTGACCACGACTACCCACCGGGGCTGCTCATCGCC
TTCAGTGCCTGCACCACAGTGCTGGTGGCTGTGCACCTGTTTGCGCTCATGATCAGCACCTGCATCCTGC
CCAACATCGAGGCGGTGAGCAACGTGCACAATCTCAACTCGGTCAAGGAGTCCCCCCATGAGCGCATGCA
CCGCCACATCGAGCTGGCCTGGGCCTTCTCCACCGTCATTGGCACGCTGCTCTTCCTAGCTGA
