>Addgene plasmid #19757 | Orai1 CFP | addgene partial sequence | sequence record 126447 | EXFP-internal-F 5'-ACGACGGCAACTACAAGACC-3'
AACCGCATCGAGCTGAAGGGCATCGACTTCAAGGAGGACGGCAACATCCTGGGGCACAAGCTGGAGTACA
ACTACATCAGCCACAACGTCTATATCACCGCCGACAAGCAGAAGAACGGCATCAAGGCCAACTTCAAGAT
CCGCCACAACATCGAGGACGGCAGCGTGCAGCTCGCCGACCACTACCAGCAGAACACCCCCATCGGCGAC
GGCCCCGTGCTGCTGCCCGACAACCACTACCTGAGCACCCAGTCCAAGCTGAGCAAAGACCCCAACGAGA
AGCGCGATCACATGGTCCTGCTGGAGTTCGTGACCGCCGCCGGGATCACTCTCGGCATGGACGAGCTGTA
CAAGTAAAGCGGCCGCGACTCTAGATCATAATCAGCCATACCACATTTGTAGAGGTTTTACTTGCTTTAA
AAAACCTCCCACACCTCCCCCTGAACCTGAAACATAAAATGAATGCAATTGTTGTTGTTAACTTGTTTAT
TGCAGCTTATAATGGTTACAAATAAAGCAATAGCATCACAAATTTCACAAATAAAGCATTTTTTTCACTG
CATTCTAGTTGTGGTTTGTCCAAACTCATCAATGTATCTTAAGGCGTAAATTGTAAGCGTTAATATTTTG
TTAAAATTCGCGTTAAATTTTTGTTAAATCAGCTCATTTTTTAACCAATAGGCCGAAATCGGCAAAATCC
CTTATAAATCAAAAGAATAGACCGAGATAGGGT
[37 nt withheld, positions 734-770]
AAAGAACGTGGA
