>Addgene plasmid #19757 | Orai1 CFP | addgene partial sequence | sequence record 126454 | EXFP-internal-R 5'-GAACTCCAGCAGGACCATGT-3'
GGACTGGGTGCTCAGGTAGTGGTTGTCGGGCAGCAGCACGGGGCCGTCGCCGATGGGGGTGTTCTGCTGG
TAGTGGTCGGCGAGCTGCACGCTGCCGTCCTCGATGTTGTGGCGGATCTTGAAGTTGGCCTTGATGCCGT
TCTTCTGCTTGTCGGCGGTGATATAGACGTTGTGGCTGATGTAGTTGTACTCCAGCTTGTGCCCCAGGAT
GTTGCCGTCCTCCTTGAAGTCGATGCCCTTCAGCTCGATGCGGTTCACCAGGGTGTCGCCCTCGAACTTC
ACCTCGGCGCGGGTCTTGTAGTTGCCGTCGTCCTTGAAGAAGATGGTGCGCTCCTGGACGTAGCCTTCGG
GCATGGCGGACTTGAAGAAGTCGTGCTGCTTCATGTGGTCGGGGTAGCGGCTGAAGCACTGCACGCCCCA
GGTCAGGGTGGTCACGAGGGTGGGCCAGGGCACGGGCAGCTTGCCGGTGGTGCAGATGAACTTCAGGGTC
AGCTTGCCGTAGGTGGCATCGCCCTCGCCCTCGCCGGACACGCTGAACTTGTGGCCGTTTACGTCGCCGT
CCAGCTCGACCAGGATGGGCACCACCCCGGTGAACAGCTCCTCGCCCTTGCTCACCATGGTGGCGACCGG
TGGATCCCGGGCCCGCGGTACCGTCGACTGCAGAATTCGGGCATAGTGGCTGCCGGGCGTCAGGGGGTGG
TCCCCTCTGTGGTCCAGCTGGTCCTGTAAGCGGGCAAACTCCGCCAGCTCGTTGAGCTCCTGGAACTGTC
GGTCGGTCTTATGGCTAACCAGTGAGCGGTAGAAGTGGACGGCGAA
